>Addgene plasmid #250429 | pLexM-HsPQLC1(Δ100-125/3xGGGS/Δ257-271)-TEV-GFP-His8 | addgene full sequence | sequence record 498850 | Addgene NGS Result
GGTCATCAGTATATGAAACAGCCCCCTGCTGTCCATTCCTTATTCCATAGAAAAGCCTTGACTTGAGGTT
AGATTTTTTTTATATTTTGTTTTGTGTTATTTTTTTCTTTAACATCCCTAAAATTTTCCTTACATGTTTT
ACTAGCCAGATTTTTCCTCCTCTCCTGACTACTCCCAGTCATAGCTGTCCCTCTTCTCTTATGGAGATCC
CTCGACCTGCAGCCCAAGCTTGGCGTAATCATGGTCATAGCTGTTTCCTGTGTGAAATTGTTATCCGCTC
ACAATTCCACACAACATACGAGCCGGAAGCATAAAGTGTAAAGCCTGGGGTGCCTAATGAGTGAGCTAAC
TCACATTAATTGCGTTGCGCTCACTGCCCGCTTTCCAGTCGGGAAACCTGTCGTGCCAGCGGATCGATCC
GCTGCATTAATGAATCGGCCAACGCGCGGGGAGAGGCGGTTTGCGTATTGGGCGCTCTTCCGCTTCCTCG
CTCACTGACTCGCTGCGCTCGGTCGTTCGGCTGCGGCGAGCGGTATCAGCTCACTCAAAGGCGGTAATAC
GGTTATCCACAGAATCAGGGGATAACGCAGGAAAGAACATGTGAGCAAAAGGCCAGCAAAAGGCCAGGAA
CCGTAAAAAGGCCGCGTTGCTGGCGTTTTTCCATAGGCTCCGCCCCCCTGACGAGCATCACAAAAATCGA
CGCTCAAGTCAGAGGTGGCGAAACCCGACAGGACTATAAAGATACCAGGCGTTTCCCCCTGGAAGCTCCC
TCGTGCGCTCTCCTGTTCCGACCCTGCCGCTTACCGGATACCTGTCCGCCTTTCTCCCTTCGGGAAGCGT
GGCGCTTTCTCATAGCTCACGCTGTAGGTATCTCAGTTCGGTGTAGGTCGTTCGCTCCAAGCTGGGCTGT
GTGCACGAACCCCCCGTTCAGCCCGACCGCTGCGCCTTATCCGGTAACTATCGTCTTGAGTCCAACCCGG
TAAGACACGACTTATCGCCACTGGCAGCAGCCACTGGTAACAGGATTAGCAGAGCGAGGTATGTAGGCGG
TGCTACAGAGTTCTTGAAGTGGTGGCCTAACTACGGCTACACTAGAAGAACAGTATTTGGTATCTGCGCT
CTGCTGAAGCCAGTTACCTTCGGAAAAAGAGTTGGTAGCTCTTGATCCGGCAAACAAACCACCGCTGGTA
GCGGTGGTTTTTTTGTTTGCAAGCAGCAGATTACGCGCAGAAAAAAAGGATCTCAAGAAGATCCTTTGAT
CTTTTCTACGGGGTCTGACGCTCAGTGGAACGAAAACTCACGTTAAGGGATTTTGGTCATGAGATTATCA
AAAAGGATCTTCACCTAGATCCTTTTAAATTAAAAATGAAGTTTTAAATCAATCTAAAGTATATATGAGT
AAACTTGGTCTGACAGTTACCAATGCTTAATCAGTGAGGCACCTATCTCAGCGATCTGTCTATTTCGTTC
ATCCATAGTTGCCTGACTCCCCGTCGTGTAGATAACTACGATACGGGAGGGCTTACCATCTGGCCCCAGT
GCTGCAATGATACCGCGAGACCCACGCTCACCGGCTCCAGATTTATCAGCAATAAACCAGCCAGCCGGAA
GGGCCGAGCGCAGAAGTGGTCCTGCAACTTTATCCGCCTCCATCCAGTCTATTAATTGTTGCCGGGAAGC
TAGAGTAAGTAGTTCGCCAGTTAATAGTTTGCGCAACGTTGTTGCCATTGCTACAGGCATCGTGGTGTCA
CGCTCGTCGTTTGGTATGGCTTCATTCAGCTCCGGTTCCCAACGATCAAGGCGAGTTACATGATCCCCCA
TGTTGTGCAAAAAAGCGGTTAGCTCCTTCGGTCCTCCGATCGTTGTCAGAAGTAAGTTGGCCGCAGTGTT
ATCACTCATGGTTATGGCAGCACTGCATAATTCTCTTACTGTCATGCCATCCGTAAGATGCTTTTCTGTG
ACTGGTGAGTACTCAACCAAGTCATTCTGAGAATAGTGTATGCGGCGACCGAGTTGCTCTTGCCCGGCGT
CAATACGGGATAATACCGCGCCACATAGCAGAACTTTAAAAGTGCTCATCATTGGAAAACGTTCTTCGGG
GCGAAAACTCTCAAGGATCTTACCGCTGTTGAGATCCAGTTCGATGTAACCCACTCGTGCACCCAACTGA
TCTTCAGCATCTTTTACTTTCACCAGCGTTTCTGGGTGAGCAAAAACAGGAAGGCAAAATGCCGCAAAAA
AGGGAATAAGGGCGACACGGAAATGTTGAATACTCATACTCTTCCTTTTTCAATATTATTGAAGCATTTA
TCAGGGTTATTGTCTCATGAGCGGATACATATTTGAATGTATTTAGAAAAATAAACAAATAGGGGTTCCG
CGCACATTTCCCCGAAAAGTGCCACCTGGGTCGACATTGATTATTGACTAGTTATTAATAGTAATCAATT
ACGGGGTCATTAGTTCATAGCCCATATATGGAGTTCCGCGTTACATAACTTACGGTAAATGGCCCGCCTG
GCTGACCGCCCAACGACCCCCGCCCATTGACGTCAATAATGACGTATGTTCCCATAGTAACGCCAATAGG
GACTTTCCATTGACGTCAATGGGTGGAGTATTTACGGTAAACTGCCCACTTGGCAGTACATCAAGTGTAT
CATATGCCAAGTACGCCCCCTATTGACGTCAATGACGGTAAATGGCCCGCCTGGCATTATGCCCAGTACA
TGACCTTATGGGACTTTCCTACTTGGCAGTACATCTACGTATTAGTCATCGCTATTACCATGGTCGAGGT
GAGCCCCACGTTCTGCTTCACTCTCCCCATCTCCCCCCCCTCCCCACCCCCAATTTTGTATTTATTTATT
TTTTAATTATTTTGTGCAGCGATGGGGGCGGGGGGGGGGGGGGGGGGGGCCGGGGGGGGGGGGGGGGGGG
GGGGGGGGGGGGGGGGGGGGGGGGGGGGGGGGGGGGGGGGGCCAAGCGGAGGGGGGCGCCCCGAAAGTTT
CTTTTTATGGCGAGGCGGCGGCGGCGGCGGCCCTATAAAAAGCGAAGCGCGCGGCGGGCGGGAGTCGCTG
CGCGCTGCCTTCGCCCCGTGCCCCGCTCCGCCGCCGCCTCGCGCCGCCCGCCCCGGCTCTGACTGACCGC
GTTACTCCCACAGGTGAGCGGGCGGGACGGCCCTTCTCCTCCGGGCTGTAATTAGCGCTTGGTTTAATGA
CGGCTTGTTTCTTTTCTGTGGCTGCGTGAAAGCCTTGAGGGGCTCCGGGAGGGCCCTTTGTGCGGGGGGA
GCGGCTCGGGGGGTGCGTGCGTGTGTGTGTGCGTGGGGAGCGCCGCGTGCGGCTCCGCGCTGCCCGGCGG
CTGTGAGCGCTGCGGGCGCGGCGCGGGGCTTTGTGCGCTCCGCAGTGTGCGCGAGGGGAGCGCGGCCGGG
GGCGGTGCCCCGCGGTGCGGGGGGGGCTGCGAGGGGAACAAAGGCTGCGTGCGGGGTGTGTGCGTGGGGG
GGTGAGCAGGGGGTGTGGGCGCGTCGGTCGGGCTGCAACCCCCCCTGCACCCCCCTCCCCGAGTTGCTGA
GCACGGCCCGGCTTCGGGTGCGGGGCTCCGTACGGGGCGTGGCGCGGGGCTCGCCGTGCCGGGCGGGGGG
TGGCGGCAGGTGGGGGTGCCGGGCGGGGCGGGGCCGCCTCGGGCCGGGGAGGGCTCGGGGGAGGGGCGCG
GCGGCCCCCGGAGCGCCGGCGGCTGTCGAGGCGCGGCGAGCCGCAGCCATTGCCTTTTATGGTAATCGTG
CGAGAGGGCGCAGGGACTTCCTTTGTCCCAAATCTGTGCGGAGCCGAAATCTGGGAGGCGCCGCCGCACC
CCCTCTAGCGGGCGCGGGGCGAAGCGGTGCGGCGCCGGCAGGAAGGAAATGGGCGGGGAGGGCCTTCGTG
CGTCGCCGCGCCGCCGTCCCCTTCTCCCTCTCCAGCCTCGGGGCTGTCCGCGGGGGGACGGCTGCCTTCG
GGGGGGACGGGGCAGGGCGGGGTTCGGCTTCTGGCGTGTGACCGGCGGCTCTAGAGCCTCTGCTAACCAT
GTTCATGCCTTCTTCTTTTTCCTACAGCTCCTGGGCAACGTGCTGGTTATTGTGCTGTCTCATCATTTTG
GCAAAGAATTGCGGCCGTCTCAGGCCGAATTCAACGTTGGTACCGAGCTCGCCACATGGAAGCTGAAGGA
CTGGATTGGCTGCTGGTGCCTCTGCATCAGCTGGTGTCTTGGGGAGCTGCTGCCGCCATGGTTTTTGGCG
GAGTGGTGCCTTACGTGCCCCAGTACAGAGACATCAGACGGACCCAGAACGCCGACGGCTTTAGCACCTA
TGTGTGCCTGGTGCTGCTGGTCGCCAACATCCTGCGGATCCTGTTTTGGTTCGGCCGCAGATTCGAGAGC
CCTCTGCTGTGGCAGAGCGCCATCATGATCCTGACCATGCTGCTGATGCTGAAGCTGTGCACCGAAGTGC
GCGGTGGCGGCAGCGGCGGTGGCAGCGGCGGCGGTAGCCGGAGAAGCTTCCTGGACTTCGATCCTCACCA
CTTCTGGCAGTGGTCCAGCTTTAGCGACTACGTGCAGTGCGTGCTGGCCTTTACTGGCGTGGCCGGCTAC
ATCACCTACCTGAGCATTGACAGCGCCCTGTTCGTGGAAACCCTGGGCTTTCTGGCCGTGCTGACAGAGG
CTATGCTGGGAGTGCCTCAGCTGTACCGGAACCACAGACACCAGAGCACAGAGGGCATGAGCATCAAGAT
GGTGCTGATGTGGACAAGCGGCGACGCCTTCAAGACCGCCTACTTCCTGCTTAAAGGCGCCCCTCTGCAG
TTCAGCGTGTGTGGACTGCTGCAGGTCCTGGTGGATCTGGCCATTCTCGGACAGGCCTACGCCTTCGCTA
GACACCCTCAGCTCGAGGGGGAAAATTTATATTTTCAAGGTCAATTTTCTAAAGGTGAAGAATTATTCAC
TGGCGTTGTCCCAATTTTGGTTGAATTAGATGGTGATGTTAATGGTCACAAATTTTCTGTCTCCGGTGAA
GGTGAAGGTGACGCTACTTACGGTAAATTGACCTTAAAATTTATTTGTACTACTGGTAAATTGCCAGTTC
CATGGCCAACCTTAGTCACTACTTTCGGTTATGGTGTTCAATGTTTTGCGAGATACCCAGATCATATGAA
ACAACATGACTTTTTCAAGTCTGCCATGCCAGAAGGTTATGTTCAAGAAAGAACTATTTTTTTCAAAGAT
GACGGTAACTACAAGACCAGAGCTGAAGTCAAGTTTGAAGGTGATACCTTAGTTAATAGAATCGAATTAA
AAGGTATTGATTTTAAAGAAGATGGTAACATTTTAGGTCACAAATTGGAATACAACTATAACTCTCACAA
TGTTTACATCATGGCTGACAAACAAAAGAATGGTATCAAAGTTAACTTCAAAATTAGACACAACATTGAA
GATGGTTCTGTTCAATTAGCTGACCATTATCAACAAAATACTCCAATTGGTGATGGTCCAGTCTTGTTAC
CAGACAACCATTACTTATCCACTCAATCTGCCTTATCCAAAGATCCAAACGAAAAGAGAGACCACATGGT
CTTGTTAGAATTTGTTACTGCTGCTGGTATTACCCATGGTATGGATGAATTGTACAAACACCACCACCAT
CACCATCATCATTAAGTCGAGACTAGTATCGCGATAATTCACTCCTCAGGTGCAGGCTGCCTATCAGAAG
GTGGTGGCTGGTGTGGCCAATGCCCTGGCTCACAAATACCACTGAGATCTTTTTCCCTCTGCCAAAAATT
ATGGGGACATCATGAAGCCCCTTGAGCATCTGACTTCTGGCTAATAAAGGAAATTTATTTTCATTGCAAT
AGTGTGTTGGAATTTTTTGTGTCTCTCACTCGGAAGGACATATGGGAGGGCAAATCATTTAAAACATCAG
AATGAGTATTTGGTTTAGAGTTTGGCAACATATGCCCATATGCTGGCTGCCATGAACAAAGGTTGGCTAT
AAAGA
Features (pLannotate 1.2.2; 16 found; start..end, strand, type, name):
    268..284     -  protein_bind   lac operator: The lac repressor binds to the lac operator to inhibit transcription in E. coli. This inhibition can be relieved by adding lactose or isopropyl-β-D-thiogalactopyranoside (IPTG). lac repressor encoded by lacI
    292..322     -  promoter       lac promoter: promoter for the E. coli lac operon
    337..358     -  protein_bind   CAP binding site: CAP binding activates transcription in the presence of cAMP. E. coli catabolite activator protein
    374..475     -  CDS            lacI (fragment): LACI_ECOLI - Experimental evidence at protein level: Swiss-Prot protein existence level 1. Repressor of the lactose operon. Binds allolactose as an inducer. From Escherichia coli (strain K12).
    658..1246    -  rep_origin     ori: high-copy-number ColE1/pMB1/pBR322/pUC origin of replication
   1417..2277    -  CDS            AmpR: β-lactamase; bla; confers resistance to ampicillin, carbenicillin, and related antibiotics
   2278..2382    -  promoter       AmpR promoter: bla
   2413..2792    +  enhancer       CMV enhancer: human cytomegalovirus immediate early enhancer
   2794..2937    +  promoter       chicken β-actin promoter (fragment): contains a 21-bp deletion relative to the standard chicken β-actin promoter
   2960..2982    +  promoter       chicken β-actin promoter (fragment): No description available
   3071..4087    +  intron         chimeric intron: chimera between introns from chicken β-actin and rabbit β-globin
   4085..4162    +  CDS            HBB (fragment): HBB_LEPEU - Experimental evidence at protein level: Swiss-Prot protein existence level 1. Involved in oxygen transport from the lung to the various peripheral tissues. From Lepus europaeus (European hare).
   4186..4911    +  CDS            SLC66A2 (fragment): S66A2_HUMAN - Also known as PQLC1 Experimental evidence at protein level: Swiss-Prot protein existence level 1. From Homo sapiens (Human).
   4948..5658    +  CDS            GFPmut3: GFPmut3 is a basic (constitutively fluorescent) green fluorescent protein published in 1996, derived from Aequorea victoria. It is reported to be a very rapidly-maturing weak dimer.
   5708..5782    +  CDS            HBB (fragment): HBB_PONPY - Experimental evidence at transcript level: Swiss-Prot protein existence level 2. Involved in oxygen transport from the lung to the various peripheral tissues. From Pongo pygmaeus (Bornean orangutan).
   5853..5908    +  polyA_signal   β-globin poly(A) signal: rabbit β-globin polyadenylation signal (Gil and Proudfoot, 1987)
