[The description below was written by a language model from this plasmid's Addgene catalogue record and pLannotate feature annotations shown in this document.]
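Description:
pLexM-HsPQLC1(Δ100-125/3xGGGS/Δ257-271)-TEV-GFP-His8 is a roughly 6 kb mammalian expression plasmid built on the pLexM backbone. It is maintained in E. coli through a high-copy ColE1/pUC-type origin and selected with ampicillin via the β-lactamase gene and its native promoter. Remnants of the lac region (lac promoter, operator, CAP site and a short lacI fragment) are also annotated; these are leftovers of the cloning vector lineage and play no evident role in mammalian expression. No mammalian selection marker or viral element appears in the feature table, which suggests expression by transfection without drug selection, although the record does not specify this.

The expression cassette is a CAG-type unit. The CMV immediate-early enhancer is joined to the chicken β-actin promoter, followed by the chimeric chicken β-actin/rabbit β-globin intron, and transcripts are terminated by the rabbit β-globin polyadenylation signal. The short "HBB" fragments flagged on either side of the coding region are most likely β-globin exon sequences belonging to this intron and 3′ region rather than separate genes. The insert is a 726 bp engineered version of human PQLC1 (SLC66A2), cloned between SacI and XhoI. In it, residues 100–125 are replaced by a flexible 3xGGGS linker and the C-terminal residues 257–271 are removed. It is fused in frame to a backbone-encoded C-terminal tag consisting of a TEV protease site, GFP (annotated as GFPmut3) and an eight-histidine tag.

This arrangement allows expression to be followed by fluorescence, the protein to be captured by metal-affinity chromatography, and the tag to be removed with TEV protease. The stated purpose is simply expression of this tagged, truncated PQLC1 variant in mammalian cells; the rationale for the deletions is not given in the record.
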