Addgene plasmid #250429: pLexM-HsPQLC1(Δ100-125/3xGGGS/Δ257-271)-TEV-GFP-His8
Purpose: Expression of C-terminally TEV-GFP-His8 Tagged HsPQLC1 (Δ100-125 - with these residues replaced by 3xGGGS Linker; Δ257-271) in Mammalian Cells
Depositing lab: Simon Newstead. Depositing organization: University of Oxford.
Backbone
  Vector backbone: pLexM
  Backbone manufacturer: Edith Yvonne Jones (Addgene # 99844)
  Vector type: Mammalian Expression
Growth in bacteria
  Bacterial resistance: Ampicillin, 100 μg/mL
  Growth temperature: 37°C
  Growth strain: DH5alpha
  Copy number: High Copy
Gene/Insert
  Gene/Insert name: PQLC1
  Species: H. sapiens (human)
  Insert size (bp): 726
  Mutation: Δ100-125 (Replaced with 3xGGGS), Δ257-271
  Entrez Gene: SLC66A2 (a.k.a. PQLC1)
  Promoter: Chicken-beta-actin promoter/CMV Enhancer
  Tag / fusion protein: TEV-GFP-8xHis (C terminal on backbone)
  Cloning method: Restriction Enzyme; 5′ cloning site SacI (unknown if destroyed); 3′ cloning site XhoI (unknown if destroyed)
  Sequencing primers: 5′ GCTGGTTGTTGTGCTGTCTCATC; 3′ ATCACCATCTAATTCAACCAA
Terms and licenses: Academic/Nonprofit Terms; Industry Terms: Not Available to Industry
How to cite: pLexM-HsPQLC1(Δ100-125/3xGGGS/Δ257-271)-TEV-GFP-His8 was a gift from Simon Newstead (Addgene plasmid # 250429 ; http://n2t.net/addgene:250429 ; RRID:Addgene_250429)
