>Addgene plasmid #250429 | pLexM-HsPQLC1(Δ100-125/3xGGGS/Δ257-271)-TEV-GFP-His8 | depositor partial sequence | sequence record 494123 | Insert (Including Backbone Tags & Stop)
ATGGAAGCTGAAGGACTGGATTGGCTGCTGGTGCCTCTGCATCAGCTGGTGTCTTGGGGAGCTGCTGCCG
CCATGGTTTTTGGCGGAGTGGTGCCTTACGTGCCCCAGTACAGAGACATCAGACGGACCCAGAACGCCGA
CGGCTTTAGCACCTATGTGTGCCTGGTGCTGCTGGTCGCCAACATCCTGCGGATCCTGTTTTGGTTCGGC
CGCAGATTCGAGAGCCCTCTGCTGTGGCAGAGCGCCATCATGATCCTGACCATGCTGCTGATGCTGAAGC
TGTGCACCGAAGTGCGCGGTGGCGGCAGCGGCGGTGGCAGCGGCGGCGGTAGCCGGAGAAGCTTCCTGGA
CTTCGATCCTCACCACTTCTGGCAGTGGTCCAGCTTTAGCGACTACGTGCAGTGCGTGCTGGCCTTTACT
GGCGTGGCCGGCTACATCACCTACCTGAGCATTGACAGCGCCCTGTTCGTGGAAACCCTGGGCTTTCTGG
CCGTGCTGACAGAGGCTATGCTGGGAGTGCCTCAGCTGTACCGGAACCACAGACACCAGAGCACAGAGGG
CATGAGCATCAAGATGGTGCTGATGTGGACAAGCGGCGACGCCTTCAAGACCGCCTACTTCCTGCTTAAA
GGCGCCCCTCTGCAGTTCAGCGTGTGTGGACTGCTGCAGGTCCTGGTGGATCTGGCCATTCTCGGACAGG
CCTACGCCTTCGCTAGACACCCTCAGCTCGAGGGGGAAAATTTATATTTTCAAGGTCAATTTTCTAAAGG
TGAAGAATTATTCACTGGTGTTGTCCCAATTTTGGTTGAATTAGATGGTGATGTTAATGGTCACAAATTT
TCTGTCTCCGGTGAAGGTGAAGGTGATGCTACTTACGGTAAATTGACCTTAAAATTTATTTGTACTACTG
GTAAATTGCCAGTTCCATGGCCAACCTTAGTCACTACTTTCGGTTATGGTGTTCAATGTTTTGCGAGATA
CCCAGATCATATGAAACAACATGACTTTTTCAAGTCTGCCATGCCAGAAGGTTATGTTCAAGAAAGAACT
ATTTTTTTCAAAGATGACGGTAACTACAAGACCAGAGCTGAAGTCAAGTTTGAAGGTGATACCTTAGTTA
ATAGAATCGAATTAAAAGGTATTGATTTTAAAGAAGATGGTAACATTTTAGGTCACAAATTGGAATACAA
CTATAACTCTCACAATGTTTACATCATGGCTGACAAACAAAAGAATGGTATCAAAGTTAACTTCAAAATT
AGACACAACATTGAAGATGGTTCTGTTCAATTAGCTGACCATTATCAACAAAATACTCCAATTGGTGATG
GTCCAGTCTTGTTACCAGACAACCATTACTTATCCACTCAATCTGCCTTATCCAAAGATCCAAACGAAAA
GAGAGACCACATGGTCTTGTTAGAATTTGTTACTGCTGCTGGTATTACCCATGGTATGGATGAATTGTAC
AAACACCATCACCATCACCATCATCATTAA
